>Addgene plasmid #204746 | pCPH2A.X_K5Q-GS3 | addgene full sequence | sequence record 419430 | Addgene NGS Result
CTAGAGGTACCCGTTACATAACTTACGGTAAATGGCCCGCCTGGCTGACCGCCCAACGACCCCCGCCCAT
TGACGTCAATAGTAACGCCAATAGGGACTTTCCATTGACGTCAATGGGTGGAGTATTTACGGTAAACTGC
CCACTTGGCAGTACATCAAGTGTATCATATGCCAAGTACGCCCCCTATTGACGTCAATGACGGTAAATGG
CCCGCCTGGCATTGTGCCCAGTACATGACCTTATGGGACTTTCCTACTTGGCAGTACATCTACGTATTAG
TCATCGCTATTACCATGGTCGAGGTGAGCCCCACGTTCTGCTTCACTCTCCCCATCTCCCCCCCCTCCCC
ACCCCCAATTTTGTATTTATTTATTTTTTAATTATTTTGTGCAGCGATGGGGGCGGGGGGGGGGGGGGGC
GCGCGCCAGGCGGGGCGGGGCGGGGCGAGGGGCGGGGCGGGGCGAGGCGGAGAGGTGCGGCGGCAGCCAA
TCAGAGCGGCGCGCTCCGAAAGTTTCCTTTTATGGCGAGGCGGCGGCGGCGGCGGCCCTATAAAAAGCGA
AGCGCGCGGCGGGCGGGAGTCGCTGCGCGCTGCCTTCGCCCCGTGCCCCGCTCCGCCGCCGCCTCGCGCC
GCCCGCCCCGGCTCTGACTGACCGCGTTACTCCCACAGGTGAGCGGGCGGGACGGCCCTTCTCCTCCGGG
CTGTAATTAGCTGAGCAAGAGGTAAGGGTTTAAGGGATGGTTGGTTGGTGGGGTATTAATGTTTAATTAC
CTGGAGCACCTGCCTGAAATCACTTTTTTTCAGGTTGGACCGGTGCCACCATGGACTATAAGGACCACGA
CGGAGACTACAAGGATCATGATATTGATTACAAAGACGATGACGATAAGATGGCCCCAAAGAAGAAGCGG
AAGGTCGGGATCCACGGAGTCCCTGCAGCCTCGGGCCGCGGCCAGACTGGCGGCAAGGCCCGCGCCAAGG
CCAAGTCGCGCTCGTCGCGCGCCGGCCTCCAGTTCCCAGTGGGCCGTGTACACCGGCTGCTGCGGAAGGG
CCACTACGCCGAGCGCGTTGGCGCCGGCGCGCCAGTGTACCTGGCGGCAGTGCTGGAGTACCTCACCGCT
GAGATCCTGGAGCTGGCGGGCAATGCGGCCCGCGACAACAAGAAGACGCGAATCATCCCCCGCCACCTGC
AGCTGGCCATCCGCAACGACGAGGAGCTCAACAAGCTGCTGGGCGGCGTGACGATCGCCCAGGGAGGCGT
CCTGCCCAACATCCAGGCCGTGCTGCTGCCCAAGAAGACCAGCGCCACCGTGGGGCCGAAGGCGCCCTCG
GGCGGCAAGAAGGCCACCCAGGCCTCCCAGGAGTACGGTGGCGGTGGATCCGGTGGCGGTGGAAGTGGTG
GCGGTGGATCTGACAAGAAGTACAGCATCGGCCTGGACATCGGCACCAACTCTGTGGGCTGGGCCGTGAT
CACCGACGAGTACAAGGTGCCCAGCAAGAAATTCAAGGTGCTGGGCAACACCGACCGGCACAGCATCAAG
AAGAACCTGATCGGAGCCCTGCTGTTCGACAGCGGCGAAACAGCCGAGGCCACCCGGCTGAAGAGAACCG
CCAGAAGAAGATACACCAGACGGAAGAACCGGATCTGCTATCTGCAAGAGATCTTCAGCAACGAGATGGC
CAAGGTGGACGACAGCTTCTTCCACAGACTGGAAGAGTCCTTCCTGGTGGAAGAGGATAAGAAGCACGAG
CGGCACCCCATCTTCGGCAACATCGTGGACGAGGTGGCCTACCACGAGAAGTACCCCACCATCTACCACC
TGAGAAAGAAACTGGTGGACAGCACCGACAAGGCCGACCTGCGGCTGATCTATCTGGCCCTGGCCCACAT
GATCAAGTTCCGGGGCCACTTCCTGATCGAGGGCGACCTGAACCCCGACAACAGCGACGTGGACAAGCTG
TTCATCCAGCTGGTGCAGACCTACAACCAGCTGTTCGAGGAAAACCCCATCAACGCCAGCGGCGTGGACG
CCAAGGCCATCCTGTCTGCCAGACTGAGCAAGAGCAGACGGCTGGAAAATCTGATCGCCCAGCTGCCCGG
CGAGAAGAAGAATGGCCTGTTCGGAAACCTGATTGCCCTGAGCCTGGGCCTGACCCCCAACTTCAAGAGC
AACTTCGACCTGGCCGAGGATGCCAAACTGCAGCTGAGCAAGGACACCTACGACGACGACCTGGACAACC
TGCTGGCCCAGATCGGCGACCAGTACGCCGACCTGTTTCTGGCCGCCAAGAACCTGTCCGACGCCATCCT
GCTGAGCGACATCCTGAGAGTGAACACCGAGATCACCAAGGCCCCCCTGAGCGCCTCTATGATCAAGAGA
TACGACGAGCACCACCAGGACCTGACCCTGCTGAAAGCTCTCGTGCGGCAGCAGCTGCCTGAGAAGTACA
AAGAGATTTTCTTCGACCAGAGCAAGAACGGCTACGCCGGCTACATTGACGGCGGAGCCAGCCAGGAAGA
GTTCTACAAGTTCATCAAGCCCATCCTGGAAAAGATGGACGGCACCGAGGAACTGCTCGTGAAGCTGAAC
AGAGAGGACCTGCTGCGGAAGCAGCGGACCTTCGACAACGGCAGCATCCCCCACCAGATCCACCTGGGAG
AGCTGCACGCCATTCTGCGGCGGCAGGAAGATTTTTACCCATTCCTGAAGGACAACCGGGAAAAGATCGA
GAAGATCCTGACCTTCCGCATCCCCTACTACGTGGGCCCTCTGGCCAGGGGAAACAGCAGATTCGCCTGG
ATGACCAGAAAGAGCGAGGAAACCATCACCCCCTGGAACTTCGAGGAAGTGGTGGACAAGGGCGCTTCCG
CCCAGAGCTTCATCGAGCGGATGACCAACTTCGATAAGAACCTGCCCAACGAGAAGGTGCTGCCCAAGCA
CAGCCTGCTGTACGAGTACTTCACCGTGTATAACGAGCTGACCAAAGTGAAATACGTGACCGAGGGAATG
AGAAAGCCCGCCTTCCTGAGCGGCGAGCAGAAAAAGGCCATCGTGGACCTGCTGTTCAAGACCAACCGGA
AAGTGACCGTGAAGCAGCTGAAAGAGGACTACTTCAAGAAAATCGAGTGCTTCGACTCCGTGGAAATCTC
CGGCGTGGAAGATCGGTTCAACGCCTCCCTGGGCACATACCACGATCTGCTGAAAATTATCAAGGACAAG
GACTTCCTGGACAATGAGGAAAACGAGGACATTCTGGAAGATATCGTGCTGACCCTGACACTGTTTGAGG
ACAGAGAGATGATCGAGGAACGGCTGAAAACCTATGCCCACCTGTTCGACGACAAAGTGATGAAGCAGCT
GAAGCGGCGGAGATACACCGGCTGGGGCAGGCTGAGCCGGAAGCTGATCAACGGCATCCGGGACAAGCAG
TCCGGCAAGACAATCCTGGATTTCCTGAAGTCCGACGGCTTCGCCAACAGAAACTTCATGCAGCTGATCC
ACGACGACAGCCTGACCTTTAAAGAGGACATCCAGAAAGCCCAGGTGTCCGGCCAGGGCGATAGCCTGCA
CGAGCACATTGCCAATCTGGCCGGCAGCCCCGCCATTAAGAAGGGCATCCTGCAGACAGTGAAGGTGGTG
GACGAGCTCGTGAAAGTGATGGGCCGGCACAAGCCCGAGAACATCGTGATCGAAATGGCCAGAGAGAACC
AGACCACCCAGAAGGGACAGAAGAACAGCCGCGAGAGAATGAAGCGGATCGAAGAGGGCATCAAAGAGCT
GGGCAGCCAGATCCTGAAAGAACACCCCGTGGAAAACACCCAGCTGCAGAACGAGAAGCTGTACCTGTAC
TACCTGCAGAATGGGCGGGATATGTACGTGGACCAGGAACTGGACATCAACCGGCTGTCCGACTACGATG
TGGACCATATCGTGCCTCAGAGCTTTCTGAAGGACGACTCCATCGACAACAAGGTGCTGACCAGAAGCGA
CAAGAACCGGGGCAAGAGCGACAACGTGCCCTCCGAAGAGGTCGTGAAGAAGATGAAGAACTACTGGCGG
CAGCTGCTGAACGCCAAGCTGATTACCCAGAGAAAGTTCGACAATCTGACCAAGGCCGAGAGAGGCGGCC
TGAGCGAACTGGATAAGGCCGGCTTCATCAAGAGACAGCTGGTGGAAACCCGGCAGATCACAAAGCACGT
GGCACAGATCCTGGACTCCCGGATGAACACTAAGTACGACGAGAATGACAAGCTGATCCGGGAAGTGAAA
GTGATCACCCTGAAGTCCAAGCTGGTGTCCGATTTCCGGAAGGATTTCCAGTTTTACAAAGTGCGCGAGA
TCAACAACTACCACCACGCCCACGACGCCTACCTGAACGCCGTCGTGGGAACCGCCCTGATCAAAAAGTA
CCCTAAGCTGGAAAGCGAGTTCGTGTACGGCGACTACAAGGTGTACGACGTGCGGAAGATGATCGCCAAG
AGCGAGCAGGAAATCGGCAAGGCTACCGCCAAGTACTTCTTCTACAGCAACATCATGAACTTTTTCAAGA
CCGAGATTACCCTGGCCAACGGCGAGATCCGGAAGCGGCCTCTGATCGAGACAAACGGCGAAACCGGGGA
GATCGTGTGGGATAAGGGCCGGGATTTTGCCACCGTGCGGAAAGTGCTGAGCATGCCCCAAGTGAATATC
GTGAAAAAGACCGAGGTGCAGACAGGCGGCTTCAGCAAAGAGTCTATCCTGCCCAAGAGGAACAGCGATA
AGCTGATCGCCAGAAAGAAGGACTGGGACCCTAAGAAGTACGGCGGCTTCGACAGCCCCACCGTGGCCTA
TTCTGTGCTGGTGGTGGCCAAAGTGGAAAAGGGCAAGTCCAAGAAACTGAAGAGTGTGAAAGAGCTGCTG
GGGATCACCATCATGGAAAGAAGCAGCTTCGAGAAGAATCCCATCGACTTTCTGGAAGCCAAGGGCTACA
AAGAAGTGAAAAAGGACCTGATCATCAAGCTGCCTAAGTACTCCCTGTTCGAGCTGGAAAACGGCCGGAA
GAGAATGCTGGCCTCTGCCGGCGAACTGCAGAAGGGAAACGAACTGGCCCTGCCCTCCAAATATGTGAAC
TTCCTGTACCTGGCCAGCCACTATGAGAAGCTGAAGGGCTCCCCCGAGGATAATGAGCAGAAACAGCTGT
TTGTGGAACAGCACAAGCACTACCTGGACGAGATCATCGAGCAGATCAGCGAGTTCTCCAAGAGAGTGAT
CCTGGCCGACGCTAATCTGGACAAAGTGCTGTCCGCCTACAACAAGCACCGGGATAAGCCCATCAGAGAG
CAGGCCGAGAATATCATCCACCTGTTTACCCTGACCAATCTGGGAGCCCCTGCCGCCTTCAAGTACTTTG
ACACCACCATCGACCGGAAGAGGTACACCAGCACCAAAGAGGTGCTGGACGCCACCCTGATCCACCAGAG
CATCACCGGCCTGTACGAGACACGGATCGACCTGTCTCAGCTGGGAGGCGACAAAAGGCCGGCGGCCACG
AAAAAGGCCGGCCAGGCAAAAAAGAAAAAGGAATTCGGCAGTGGAGAGGGCAGAGGAAGTCTGCTAACAT
GCGGTGACGTCGAGGAGAATCCTGGCCCAATGACCGAGTACAAGCCCACGGTGCGCCTCGCCACCCGCGA
CGACGTCCCCAGGGCCGTACGCACCCTCGCCGCCGCGTTCGCCGACTACCCCGCCACGCGCCACACCGTC
GATCCGGACCGCCACATCGAGCGGGTCACCGAGCTGCAAGAACTCTTCCTCACGCGCGTCGGGCTCGACA
TCGGCAAGGTGTGGGTCGCGGACGACGGCGCCGCGGTGGCGGTCTGGACCACGCCGGAGAGCGTCGAAGC
GGGGGCGGTGTTCGCCGAGATCGGCCCGCGCATGGCCGAGTTGAGCGGTTCCCGGCTGGCCGCGCAGCAA
CAGATGGAAGGCCTCCTGGCGCCGCACCGGCCCAAGGAGCCCGCGTGGTTCCTGGCCACCGTCGGAGTCT
CGCCCGACCACCAGGGCAAGGGTCTGGGCAGCGCCGTCGTGCTCCCCGGAGTGGAGGCGGCCGAGCGCGC
CGGGGTGCCCGCCTTCCTGGAGACCTCCGCGCCCCGCAACCTCCCCTTCTACGAGCGGCTCGGCTTCACC
GTCACCGCCGACGTCGAGGTGCCCGAAGGACCGCGCACCTGGTGCATGACCCGCAAGCCCGGTGCCTGAG
AATTCTAACTAGAGCTCGCTGATCAGCCTCGACTGTGCCTTCTAGTTGCCAGCCATCTGTTGTTTGCCCC
TCCCCCGTGCCTTCCTTGACCCTGGAAGGTGCCACTCCCACTGTCCTTTCCTAATAAAATGAGGAAATTG
CATCGCATTGTCTGAGTAGGTGTCATTCTATTCTGGGGGGTGGGGTGGGGCAGGACAGCAAGGGGGAGGA
TTGGGAAGAGAATAGCAGGCATGCTGGGGAGCGGCCGCAGGAACCCCTAGTGATGGAGTTGGCCACTCCC
TCTCTGCGCGCTCGCTCGCTCACTGAGGCCGGGCGACCAAAGGTCGCCCGACGCCCGGGCTTTGCCCGGG
CGGCCTCAGTGAGCGAGCGAGCGCGCAGCTGCCTGCAGGGGCGCCTGATGCGGTATTTTCTCCTTACGCA
TCTGTGCGGTATTTCACACCGCATA
[95 nt withheld, positions 6676-6770]
T
[46 nt withheld, positions 6772-6817]
C
[141 nt withheld, positions 6819-6959]
CCTTTGACGTTGGAGTCCACGTTCTTT
[37 nt withheld, positions 6987-7023]
ACTCTATCTCGGGCTATTCTTTTGATTTATAAGGGATTTTGCCGATTTCGGTCTATTGGTTAAAAAATGA
GCTGATTTAACAAAAATTTAACGCGAATTTTAACAAAATATTAACGTTTACAATTTTATGGTGCACTCTC
AGTACAATCTGCTCTGATGCCGCATAGTTAAGCCAGCCCCGACACCCGCCAACACCCGCTGACGCGCCCT
GACGGGCTTGTCTGCTCCCGGCATCCGCTTACAGACAAGCTGTGACCGTCTCCGGGAGCTGCATGTGTCA
GAGGTTTTCACCGTCATCACCGAAACGCGCGAGACGAAAGGGCCTCGTGATACGCCTATTTTTATAGGTT
AATGTCATGATAATAATGGTTTCTTAGACGTCAGGTGGCACTTTTCGGGGAAATGTGCGCGGAACCCCTA
TTTGTTTATTTTTCTAAATACATTCAAATATGTATCCGCTCATGAGACAATAACCCTGATAAATGCTTCA
ATAATATTGAAAAAGGAAGAGTATGAGTATTCAACATTTCCGTGTCGCCCTTATTCCCTTTTTTGCGGCA
TTTTGCCTTCCTGTTTTTGCTCACCCAGAAACGCTGGTGAAAGTAAAAGATGCTGAAGATCAGTTGGGTG
CACGAGTGGGTTACATCGAACTGGATCTCAACAGCGGTAAGATCCTTGAGAGTTTTCGCCCCGAAGAACG
TTTTCCAATGATGAGCACTTTTAAAGTTCTGCTATGTGGCGCGGTATTATCCCGTATTGACGCCGGGCAA
GAGCAACTCGGTCGCCGCATACACTATTCTCAGAATGACTTGGTTGAGTACTCACCAGTCACAGAAAAGC
ATCTTACGGATGGCATGACAGTAAGAGAATTATGCAGTGCTGCCATAACCATGAGTGATAACACTGCGGC
CAACTTACTTCTGACAACGATCGGAGGACCGAAGGAGCTAACCGCTTTTTTGCACAACATGGGGGATCAT
GTAACTCGCCTTGATCGTTGGGAACCGGAGCTGAATGAAGCCATACCAAACGACGAGCGTGACACCACGA
TGCCTGTAGCAATGGCAACAACGTTGCGCAAACTATTAACTGGCGAACTACTTACTCTAGCTTCCCGGCA
ACAATTAATAGACTGGATGGAGGCGGATAAAGTTGCAGGACCACTTCTGCGCTCGGCCCTTCCGGCTGGC
TGGTTTATTGCTGATAAATCTGGAGCCGGTGAGCGTGGAAGCCGCGGTATCATTGCAGCACTGGGGCCAG
ATGGTAAGCCCTCCCGTATCGTAGTTATCTACACGACGGGGAGTCAGGCAACTATGGATGAACGAAATAG
ACAGATCGCTGAGATAGGTGCCTCACTGATTAAGCATTGGTAACTGTCAGACCAAGTTTACTCATATATA
CTTTAGATTGATTTAAAACTTCATTTTTAATTTAAAAGGATCTAGGTGAAGATCCTTTTTGATAATCTCA
TGACCAAAATCCCTTAACGTGAGTTTTCGTTCCACTGAGCGTCAGACCCCGTAGAAAAGATCAAAGGATC
TTCTTGAGATCCTTTTTTTCTGCGCGTAATCTGCTGCTTGCAAACAAAAAAACCACCGCTACCAGCGGTG
GTTTGTTTGCCGGATCAAGAGCTACCAACTCTTTTTCCGAAGGTAACTGGCTTCAGCAGAGCGCAGATAC
CAAATACTGTTCTTCTAGTGTAGCCGTAGTTAGGCCACCACTTCAAGAACTCTGTAGCACCGCCTACATA
CCTCGCTCTGCTAATCCTGTTACCAGTGGCTGCTGCCAGTGGCGATAAGTCGTGTCTTACCGGGTTGGAC
TCAAGACGATAGTTACCGGATAAGGCGCAGCGGTCGGGCTGAACGGGGGGTTCGTGCACACAGCCCAGCT
TGGAGCGAACGACCTACACCGAACTGAGATACCTACAGCGTGAGCTATGAGAAAGCGCCACGCTTCCCGA
AGGGAGAAAGGCGGACAGGTATCCGGTAAGCGGCAGGGTCGGAACAGGAGAGCGCACGAGGGAGCTTCCA
GGGGGAAACGCCTGGTATCTTTATAGTCCTGTCGGGTTTCGCCACCTCTGACTTGAGCGTCGATTTTTGT
GATGCTCGTCAGGGGGGCGGAGCCTATGGAAAAACGCCAGCAACGCGGCCTTTTTACGGTTCCTGGCCTT
TTGCTGGCCTTTTGCTCACATG
Features (pLannotate 1.2.2; 17 found; start..end, strand, type, name):
     12..297     +  enhancer       CMV enhancer: human cytomegalovirus immediate early enhancer; contains an 18-bp deletion relative to the standard CMV enhancer
    299..575     +  promoter       chicken β-actin promoter: No description available
    576..803     +  intron         hybrid intron: hybrid between chicken β-actin (CBA) and minute virus of mice (MMV) introns (Gray et al., 2011)
    941..1366    +  CDS            H2AX: H2AX_HUMAN - Also known as H2AFX From Homo sapiens (Human).
   1412..3013    +  CDS            Cas9(N): N-terminal portion of Streptococcus pyogenes Cas9 (Zetsche et al., 2015)
   3014..5512    +  CDS            Cas9(C): C-terminal portion of Streptococcus pyogenes Cas9 (Zetsche et al., 2015)
   5513..5560    +  CDS            nucleoplasmin NLS: bipartite nuclear localization signal from nucleoplasmin
   5630..6229    +  CDS            PuroR (fragment): puromycin N-acetyltransferase; pac from Streptomyces; confers resistance to puromycin
   6263..6374    +  polyA_signal   bGH poly(A) signal: bovine growth hormone polyadenylation signal
   6479..6619    +  repeat_region  AAV2 ITR: inverted terminal repeat of adeno-associated virus serotype 2 inverted
   6624..6675    -  misc_feature   bom (fragment): basis of mobility region from pBR322
   6694..7149    +  rep_origin     f1 ori (sequence partly withheld): f1 bacteriophage origin of replication; arrow indicates direction of (+) strand synthesis
   7150..7199    -  misc_feature   bom (fragment): basis of mobility region from pBR322
   7301..7336    -  CDS            rop (fragment): Rop protein, which maintains plasmids at low copy number; rop
   7431..7535    +  promoter       AmpR promoter: bla
   7536..8396    +  CDS            AmpR: β-lactamase; bla; confers resistance to ampicillin, carbenicillin, and related antibiotics
   8567..9155    +  rep_origin     ori: high-copy-number ColE1/pMB1/pBR322/pUC origin of replication
