[The description below was written by a language model from this plasmid's Addgene catalogue record and pLannotate feature annotations shown in this document.]
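Description:
pCPH2A.X_K5Q-GS3 is a mammalian expression plasmid derived from the pSpCas9(BB)-2A-Puro (PX459) V2.0 backbone, built to express Streptococcus pyogenes Cas9 together with human histone variant H2AX carrying a K5Q substitution. It is propagated in E. coli as a high-copy plasmid through a ColE1/pUC-type origin with ampicillin selection (AmpR under its own bla promoter). An f1 phage origin and a single annotated AAV2 ITR element are also present as carry-overs from the parent backbone.

The expression cassette is driven by a CBh-style hybrid promoter composed of a CMV enhancer, the chicken β-actin promoter and a hybrid CBA/MVM intron. Downstream, the H2AX coding sequence lies directly upstream of the full Cas9 open reading frame (annotated as contiguous N- and C-terminal portions), separated by only a short gap. This layout, the associated publication on fusing histone variants to Cas9, and the "GS3" in the name point to an N-terminal H2AX–Cas9 fusion joined by a flexible glycine-serine linker, although the linker itself is not annotated. Cas9 ends with a nucleoplasmin bipartite nuclear localization signal, followed by a puromycin N-acetyltransferase gene, which in the parent vector is linked through a 2A peptide, allowing puromycin selection of transfected cells. A bGH polyadenylation signal terminates the transcript. The feature table does not list a U6 promoter or guide RNA scaffold, so whether the parent's sgRNA cassette is retained cannot be determined from the record.

Lysine-to-glutamine changes are commonly used to mimic acetylation, though the record does not state this rationale. The construct belongs to a study testing whether histone variant fusions to Cas9 suppress non-homologous end joining during genome editing.
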