Addgene plasmid #204746: pCPH2A.X_K5Q-GS3
Purpose: Expression of Cas9 and human H2AX with the K5Q mutation
Depositing lab: Yuichiro Miyaoka. Depositing organization: Tokyo Metropolitan Institute of Medical Science. Publication: Fusion of histone variants to Cas9 suppresses non-homologous end joining. Kato-Inui T, Takahashi G, Ono T, Miyaoka Y. PLoS One. 2024 May 13;19(5):e0288578. doi: 10.1371/journal.pone.0288578. eCollection 2024. PubMed 38739603.
Backbone
  Vector backbone: pSpCas9(BB)-2A-Puro(PX459)V2.0(#62988)
  Vector type: Mammalian Expression
Growth in bacteria
  Bacterial resistance: Ampicillin, 100 μg/mL
  Growth temperature: 37°C
  Growth strain: DH5alpha
  Copy number: High Copy
Gene/Insert
  Gene/Insert name: H2AX K5Q (alt name: H2AFX)
  Species: H. sapiens (human)
  Mutation: H2AX with the K5Q mutation
  Entrez Gene: H2AX (a.k.a. H2A.X, H2A/X, H2AFX)
  Cloning method: Restriction Enzyme; 5′ cloning site Unknown (unknown if destroyed)
Terms and licenses: Academic/Nonprofit Terms; Industry Terms: Not Available to Industry
How to cite: pCPH2A.X_K5Q-GS3 was a gift from Yuichiro Miyaoka (Addgene plasmid # 204746 ; http://n2t.net/addgene:204746 ; RRID:Addgene_204746)
